>Addgene plasmid #65315 | HcKan_O | depositor full sequence | sequence record 110548 | Full Sequence
AAGAAAGGCCCACCCGTGAAGGTGAGCCAGTGAGTTGATTGCAGTCCAGTTACGCTGGAGTCCGTCTCGG
ATGAGAGACCGAATTCGCGGCCGCTTCTAGAGCAATACGCAAACCGCCTCTCCCCGCGCGTTGGCCGATT
CATTAATGCAGCTGGCACGACAGGTTTCCCGACTGGAAAGCGGGCAGTGAGCGCAACGCAATTAATGTGA
GTTAGCTCACTCATTAGGCACCCCAGGCTTTACACTTTATGCTTCCGGCTCGTATGTTGTGTGGAATTGT
GAGCGGATAACAATTTCACACATACTAGAGAAAGAGGAGAAATACTAGATGGCTTCCTCCGAAGACGTTA
TCAAAGAGTTCATGCGTTTCAAAGTTCGTATGGAAGGTTCCGTTAACGGTCACGAGTTCGAAATCGAAGG
TGAAGGTGAAGGTCGTCCGTACGAAGGTACCCAGACCGCTAAACTGAAAGTTACCAAAGGTGGTCCGCTG
CCGTTCGCTTGGGACATCCTGTCCCCGCAGTTCCAGTACGGTTCCAAAGCTTACGTTAAACACCCGGCTG
ACATCCCGGACTACCTGAAACTGTCCTTCCCGGAAGGTTTCAAATGGGAACGTGTTATGAACTTCGAAGA
CGGTGGTGTTGTTACCGTTACCCAGGACTCCTCCCTGCAAGACGGTGAGTTCATCTACAAAGTTAAACTG
CGTGGTACCAACTTCCCGTCCGACGGTCCGGTTATGCAGAAAAAAACCATGGGTTGGGAAGCTTCCACCG
AACGTATGTACCCGGAAGACGGTGCTCTGAAAGGTGAAATCAAAATGCGTCTGAAACTGAAAGACGGTGG
TCACTACGACGCTGAAGTTAAAACCACCTACATGGCTAAAAAACCGGTTCAGCTGCCGGGTGCTTACAAA
ACCGACATCAAACTGGACATCACCTCCCACAACGAAGACTACACCATCGTTGAACAGTACGAACGTGCTG
AAGGTCGTCACTCCACCGGTGCTTAATAACGCTGATAGTGCTAGTGTAGATCGCTACTAGAGCCAGGCAT
CAAATAAAACGAAAGGCTCAGTCGAAAGACTGGGCCTTTCGTTTTATCTGTTGTTTGTCGGTGAACGCTC
TCTACTAGAGTCACACTGGCTCACCTTCGGGTGGGCCTTTCTGCGTTTATATACTAGTAGCGGCCGCTGC
AGGGTCTCTTAGCCGAGACGACTGACCATTTAAATCATACCTGACCTCCATAGCAGAAAGTCAAAAGCCT
CCGACCGGAGGCTTTTGACTTGATCGGCACGTAAGAGGTTCCAACTTTCACCATAATGAAATAAGATCAC
TACCGGGCGTATTTTTTGAGTTATCGAGATTTTCAGGAGCTAAGGAAGCTAAAATGAGCCATATTCAACG
GGAAACGTCTTGCTCGAGGCCGCGATTAAATTCCAACATGGATGCTGATTTATATGGGTATAAATGGGCT
CGCGATAATGTCGGGCAATCAGGTGCGACAATCTATCGATTGTATGGGAAGCCCGATGCGCCAGAGTTGT
TTCTGAAACATGGCAAAGGTAGCGTTGCCAATGATGTTACAGATGAGATGGTCAGGCTAAACTGGCTGAC
GGAATTTATGCCTCTTCCGACCATCAAGCATTTTATCCGTACTCCTGATGATGCATGGTTACTCACCACT
GCGATCCCAGGGAAAACAGCATTCCAGGTATTAGAAGAATATCCTGATTCAGGTGAAAATATTGTTGATG
CGCTGGCAGTGTTCCTGCGCCGGTTGCATTCGATTCCTGTTTGTAATTGTCCTTTTAACGGCGATCGCGT
ATTTCGTCTCGCTCAGGCGCAATCACGAATGAATAACGGTTTGGTTGGTGCGAGTGATTTTGATGACGAG
CGTAATGGCTGGCCTGTTGAACAAGTCTGGAAAGAAATGCATAAGCTTTTGCCATTCTCACCGGATTCAG
TCGTCACTCATGGTGATTTCTCACTTGATAACCTTATTTTTGACGAGGGGAAATTAATAGGTTGTATTGA
TGTTGGACGAGTCGGAATCGCAGACCGATACCAGGATCTTGCCATCCTATGGAACTGCCTCGGTGAGTTT
TCTCCTTCATTACAGAAACGGCTTTTTCAAAAATATGGTATTGATAATCCTGATATGAATAAATTGCAGT
TTCACTTGATGCTCGATGAGTTTTTCTAATGAGGGCCCAAATGTAATCACCTGGCTCACCTTCGGGTGGG
CCTTTCTGCGTTGCTGGCGTTTTTCCATAGGCTCCGCCCCCCTGACGAGCATCACAAAAATCGATGCTCA
AGTCAGAGGTGGCGAAACCCGACAGGACTATAAAGATACCAGGCGTTTCCCCCTGGAAGCTCCCTCGTGC
GCTCTCCTGTTCCGACCCTGCCGCTTACCGGATACCTGTCCGCCTTTCTCCCTTCGGGAAGCGTGGCGCT
TTCTCATAGCTCACGCTGTAGGTATCTCAGTTCGGTGTAGGTCGTTCGCTCCAAGCTGGGCTGTGTGCAC
GAACCCCCCGTTCAGCCCGACCGCTGCGCCTTATCCGGTAACTATCGTCTTGAGTCCAACCCGGTAAGAC
ACGACTTATCGCCACTGGCAGCAGCCACTGGTAACAGGATTAGCAGAGCGAGGTATGTAGGCGGTGCTAC
AGAGTTCTTGAAGTGGTGGCCTAACTACGGCTACACTAGAAGAACAGTATTTGGTATCTGCGCTCTGCTG
AAGCCAGTTACCTCGGAAAAAGAGTTGGTAGCTCTTGATCCGGCAAACAAACCACCGCTGGTAGCGGTGG
TTTTTTTGTTTGCAAGCAGCAGATTACGCGCAGAAAAAAAGGATCTCAAGAAGATCCTTTGATTTTCTAC
CG
Features (pLannotate 1.2.2; 15 found; start..end, strand, type, name):
     81..102     +  misc_feature   BioBrick prefix: BioBrick prefix for parts that do not start with "ATG"
    103..190     +  CDS            lacI (fragment): lac repressor; lacI; The lac repressor binds to the lac operator to inhibit transcription in E. coli. This inhibition can be relieved by adding lactose or isopropyl-β-D-thiogalactopyranoside (IPTG).
    203..224     +  protein_bind   CAP binding site: CAP binding activates transcription in the presence of cAMP. E. coli catabolite activator protein
    239..269     +  promoter       lac promoter: promoter for the E. coli lac operon
    277..293     +  protein_bind   lac operator: The lac repressor binds to the lac operator to inhibit transcription in E. coli. This inhibition can be relieved by adding lactose or isopropyl-β-D-thiogalactopyranoside (IPTG). lac repressor encoded by lacI
    329..1003    +  CDS            mRFP1: mRFP1 is a basic (constitutively fluorescent) red fluorescent protein published in 2002, derived from Discosoma sp.. It is reported to be a somewhat slowly-maturing monomer with low acid sensitivity.
   1051..1122    +  terminator     rrnB T1 terminator: transcription terminator T1 from the E. coli rrnB gene
   1138..1165    +  terminator     T7Te terminator: phage T7 early transcription terminator
   1172..1192    +  misc_feature   BioBrick suffix: universal suffix for all parts
   1249..1280    +  terminator     tonB terminator: bidirectional E. coli tonB-P14 transcription terminator
   1281..1383    +  promoter       cat promoter: promoter of the E. coli cat gene encoding chloramphenicol acetyltransferase
   1384..2199    +  CDS            KanR: aminoglycoside phosphotransferase; aph(3')-Ia; confers resistance to kanamycin in bacteria or G418 (Geneticin®) in eukaryotes
   2223..2250    +  terminator     T7Te terminator: phage T7 early transcription terminator
   2262..2849    -  rep_origin     ori: high-copy-number ColE1/pMB1/pBR322/pUC origin of replication
   2871..28      -  terminator     T3Te terminator (across the origin): phage T3 early transcription terminator
