[The description below was written by a language model from this plasmid's Addgene catalogue record and pLannotate feature annotations shown in this document.]
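Description:
HcKan_O is a small (about 2.9 kb) bacterial cloning vector built on the Lucigen pSMART HcKan backbone. It serves as the receiving vector for open reading frames when standard ORF parts are built in the YeastFab system, a parts collection for metabolic engineering in Saccharomyces cerevisiae. It replicates in E. coli from a high-copy ColE1/pUC-type origin and is selected with kanamycin through an aph(3')-Ia aminoglycoside phosphotransferase gene, annotated as driven by a cat promoter. As is typical of the pSMART design, transcription terminators (tonB, T7Te, T3Te) flank the resistance cassette, the origin and the cloning region. These insulate the insert from vector-derived transcription and the vector from insert-derived transcription. The feature table shows no yeast origin, yeast marker or yeast promoter, so the plasmid appears to be a part storage and entry vector rather than a yeast expression vector.

The roughly 1.1 kb insert is an mRFP1 reporter cassette framed by a BioBrick prefix and suffix. It comprises a residual lacI fragment, a CAP binding site, the lac promoter and operator, the mRFP1 coding sequence, and tandem rrnB T1 and T7Te terminators. This cassette acts as a visual dropout marker. Colonies carrying the unmodified plasmid express RFP and turn red, whereas colonies in which the cassette has been replaced by the desired ORF are white, so positive transformants can be picked by colour. The record lists the cloning method as unknown, and no restriction or assembly sites used for the replacement are annotated, so the exact mechanism of ORF insertion is not stated.
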