Addgene plasmid #65315: HcKan_O
Purpose: receiving vector of ORFs for the construction of standard ORF parts in YeastFab work
Depositing lab: Junbiao Dai. Depositing organization: Tsinghua University. Publication: YeastFab: the design and construction of standard biological parts for metabolic engineering in Saccharomyces cerevisiae. Guo Y, Dong J, Zhou T, Auxillos J, Li T, Zhang W, Wang L, Shen Y, Luo Y, Zheng Y, Lin J, Chen GQ, Wu Q, Cai Y, Dai J. Nucleic Acids Res. 2015 May 8. pii: gkv464. 10.1093/nar/gkv464 PubMed 25956650.
Backbone
  Vector backbone: pSMART HcKan
  Backbone manufacturer: Lucigen
  Vector type: Synthetic Biology
Growth in bacteria
  Bacterial resistance: Kanamycin, 50 μg/mL
  Growth temperature: 37°C
  Growth strain: DH5alpha
  Copy number: High Copy
Gene/Insert
  Gene/Insert name: RFP
  Insert size (bp): 1130
  Cloning method: Unknown
  Sequencing primers: 5′ Lac-promoter; 3′ ColE1-Rev
Terms and licenses: Academic/Nonprofit Terms; Industry Terms: Not Available to Industry
Depositor comments: the RFP gene was used for screening positive transformants(original plasmids would appear red due to expression of RFP, when RFP was replaced by desired inserts, the colony was white)
How to cite: HcKan_O was a gift from Junbiao Dai (Addgene plasmid # 65315 ; http://n2t.net/addgene:65315 ; RRID:Addgene_65315)
