>Addgene plasmid #65315 | HcKan_O | addgene partial sequence | sequence record 122340 | Lac-promoter 5'-CACTTTATGCTTCCGGCTCG-3'
CACATACTAGAGAAAGAGGAGAAATACTAGATGGCTTCCTCCGAAGACGTTATCAAAGAGTTCATGCGTT
TCAAAGTTCGTATGGAAGGTTCCGTTAACGGTCACGAGTTCGAAATCGAAGGTGAAGGTGAAGGTCGTCC
GTACGAAGGTACCCAGACCGCTAAACTGAAAGTTACCAAAGGTGGTCCGCTGCCGTTCGCTTGGGACATC
CTGTCCCCGCAGTTCCAGTACGGTTCCAAAGCTTACGTTAAACACCCGGCTGACATCCCGGACTACCTGA
AACTGTCCTTCCCGGAAGGTTTCAAATGGGAACGTGTTATGAACTTCGAAGACGGTGGTGTTGTTACCGT
TACCCAGGACTCCTCCCTGCAAGACGGTGAGTTCATCTACAAAGTTAAACTGCGTGGTACCAACTTCCCG
TCCGACGGTCCGGTTATGCAGAAAAAAACCATGGGTTGGGAAGCTTCCACCGAACGTATGTACCCGGAAG
ACGGTGCTCTGAAAGGTGAAATCAAAATGCGTCTGAAACTGAAAGACGGTGGTCACTACGACGCTGAAGT
TAAAACCACCTACATGGCTAAAAAACCGGTTCAGCTGCCGGGTGCTTACAAAACCGACATCAAACTGGAC
ATCACCTCCCACAACGAAGACTACACCATCGTTGAACAGTACGAACGTGCTGAAGGTCGTCACTCCACCG
GTGCTTAATAACGCTGATAGTGCTAGTGTAGATCGCTACTAGAGCCAGGCATCAAATAAAACGAAAGGCT
CAGTCGAAAGACTGGGCCTTTCGTTTTATCTGTTGTTTGTCGGTGAACGCTCTCTACTAGAGTCACACTG
GCTCACCTTCG
