>Addgene plasmid #65315 | HcKan_O | addgene partial sequence | sequence record 124391 | Kan-R 5'-ATCGCGAGCCCATTTATACC-3'
ATCGCGGCCTCGAGCAAGACGTTTCCCGTTGAATATGGCTCATTTTAGCTTCCTTAGCTCCTGAAAATCT
CGATAACTCAAAAAATACGCCCGGTAGTGATCTTATTTCATTATGGTGAAAGTTGGAACCTCTTACGTGC
CGATCAAGTCAAAAGCCTCCGGTCGGAGGCTTTTGACTTTCTGCTATGGAGGTCAGGTATGATTTAAATG
GTCAGTCGTCTCGGCTAAGAGACCCTGCAGCGGCCGCTACTAGTATATAAACGCAGAAAGGCCCACCCGA
AGGTGAGCCAGTGTGACTCTAGTAGAGAGCGTTCACCGACAAACAACAGATAAAACGAAAGGCCCAGTCT
TTCGACTGAGCCTTTCGTTTTATTTGATGCCTGGCTCTAGTAGCGATCTACACTAGCACTATCAGCGTTA
TTAAGCACCGGTGGAGTGACGACCTTCAGCACGTTCGTACTGTTCAACGATGGTGTAGTCTTCGTTGTGG
GAGGTGATGTCCAGTTTGATGTCGGTTTTGTAAGCACCCGGCAGCTGAACCGGTTTTTTAGCCATGTAGG
TGGTTTTAACTTCAGCGTCGTAGTGACCACCGTCTTTCAGTTTCAGACGCATTTTGATTTCACCTTTCAG
AGCACCGTCTTCCGGGTACATACGTTCGGTGGAAGCTTCCCAACCCATGGTTTTTTTCTGCATAACCGGA
CCGTCGGACGGGAAGTTGGTACCACGCAGTTTAACTTTGTAGATGAACTCACCGTCTTGCAGGGAGGAGT
CCTGGGTAACGGTAACAACACCACCGTCTTCGA
